Addgene plasmid #80787: pMA-SpCas9-g4
Purpose: BsaI-based cloning of SpCas9 gRNA guide sequence, position 4/14/24 in the array
Depositing lab: Yonglun Luo. Publication: Golden Gate Assembly of CRISPR gRNA expression array for simultaneously targeting multiple genes. Vad-Nielsen J, Lin L, Bolund L, Nielsen AL, Luo Y. Cell Mol Life Sci. 2016 May 13. 10.1007/s00018-016-2271-5 PubMed 27178736.
Backbone
  Vector backbone: pMA15
  Backbone manufacturer: Lifetechnologies
  Backbone size w/o insert (bp): 2380
  Total vector size (bp): 2789
  Modifications to backbone: no
  Vector type: Mammalian Expression, CRISPR
Growth in bacteria
  Bacterial resistance: Ampicillin, 100 μg/mL
  Growth temperature: 37°C
  Growth strain: DH5alpha
  Copy number: High Copy
Gene/Insert
  Gene/Insert name: CRISPR gRNA expression cassette (for SpCas9)
  gRNA/shRNA sequence: empty (BbsI)
  Species: Synthetic
  Promoter: U6
  Tag / fusion protein: na
  Cloning method: Restriction Enzyme; 5′ cloning site BamHI (not destroyed); 3′ cloning site BsrGI (not destroyed)
  Sequencing primers: 5′ TAATACGACTCACTATAGG
Terms and licenses: Academic/Nonprofit Terms; Industry Terms: Not Available to Industry
How to cite: pMA-SpCas9-g4 was a gift from Yonglun Luo (Addgene plasmid # 80787 ; http://n2t.net/addgene:80787 ; RRID:Addgene_80787)
