[The description below was written by a language model from this plasmid's Addgene catalogue record and pLannotate feature annotations shown in this document.]
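Description:
pMA-SpCas9-g4 is a small (about 2.8 kb) guide RNA module plasmid built on the pMA15 gene-synthesis backbone, catalogued as a mammalian expression/CRISPR vector. It is maintained in E. coli at high copy through a ColE1/pUC-type origin and selected with ampicillin via the β-lactamase gene and its native promoter. The annotation also picks up short remnants typical of cloning backbones (partial M13 origin, lacZα, lacI and RSF origin fragments), which are unlikely to have any function here, plus a T7 promoter just upstream of the insert that serves as a sequencing primer site.

The payload is a synthetic gRNA expression cassette for Streptococcus pyogenes Cas9, inserted between BamHI and BsrGI sites that remain intact. A human U6 RNA polymerase III promoter is followed by a short gap and then the SpCas9 gRNA scaffold, so a guide placed in that gap is transcribed as a complete single guide RNA in mammalian cells. The plasmid is supplied empty, without a spacer. The record is inconsistent about the enzyme used to insert the guide: the purpose field describes BsaI-based cloning, while the gRNA field lists the empty site as BbsI. A second, partial scaffold match just downstream of the full scaffold is annotated, but the record does not explain it.

This plasmid is one member of a numbered set designed for Golden Gate assembly of multiplexed gRNA expression arrays. It supplies the cassette occupying position 4, 14 or 24 of the array, so that many U6-gRNA units can be joined in a defined order for simultaneous targeting of multiple genes. It encodes no Cas9, which must be provided separately.
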