Features (pLannotate 1.2.2; 11 found; start..end, strand, type, name):
    607..1467    -  CDS            AmpR: β-lactamase; bla; confers resistance to ampicillin, carbenicillin, and related antibiotics
   1468..1572    -  promoter       AmpR promoter: bla
   1598..1729    -  rep_origin     M13 ori (fragment): M13 bacteriophage origin of replication; arrow indicates direction of (+) strand synthesis
   1750..1906    -  CDS            lacZα (fragment): LacZα fragment of β-galactosidase; lacZ fragment
   1915..1933    +  promoter       T7 promoter: promoter for bacteriophage T7 RNA polymerase
   1998..2238    +  promoter       U6 promoter: RNA polymerase III promoter for human U6 snRNA
   2265..2340    +  misc_RNA       gRNA scaffold: guide RNA scaffold for the Streptococcus pyogenes CRISPR/Cas9 system
   2347..2372    +  misc_RNA       gRNA scaffold (fragment): guide RNA scaffold for the Streptococcus pyogenes CRISPR/Cas9 system
   2435..2482    -  CDS            lacI (fragment): lac repressor; lacI; The lac repressor binds to the lac operator to inhibit transcription in E. coli. This inhibition can be relieved by adding lactose or isopropyl-β-D-thiogalactopyranoside (IPTG).
   2519..2559    -  rep_origin     RSF ori (fragment): Plasmids containing the RSF 1030 origin of replication can be propagated in E. coli cells that contain additional plasmids with compatible origins.
   2637..436     -  rep_origin     ori (across the origin): high-copy-number ColE1/pMB1/pBR322/pUC origin of replication
>Addgene plasmid #80787 | pMA-SpCas9-g4 | addgene full sequence | sequence record 162407 | Addgene next-generation full plasmid sequencing result
CCTGTCCGCCTTTCTCCCTTCGGGAAGCGTGGCGCTTTCTCATAGCTCACGCTGTAGGTATCTCAGTTCG
GTGTAGGTCGTTCGCTCCAAGCTGGGCTGTGTGCACGAACCCCCCGTTCAGCCCGACCGCTGCGCCTTAT
CCGGTAACTATCGTCTTGAGTCCAACCCGGTAAGACACGACTTATCGCCACTGGCAGCAGCCACTGGTAA
CAGGATTAGCAGAGCGAGGTATGTAGGCGGTGCTACAGAGTTCTTGAAGTGGTGGCCTAACTACGGCTAC
ACTAGAAGAACAGTATTTGGTATCTGCGCTCTGCTGAAGCCAGTTACCTTCGGAAAAAGAGTTGGTAGCT
CTTGATCCGGCAAACAAACCACCGCTGGTAGCGGTGGTTTTTTTGTTTGCAAGCAGCAGATTACGCGCAG
AAAAAAAGGATCTCAAGAAGATCCTTTGATCTTTTCTACGGGGTCTGACGCTCAGTGGAACGAAAACTCA
CGTTAAGGGATTTTGGTCATGAGATTATCAAAAAGGATCTTCACCTAGATCCTTTTAAATTAAAAATGAA
GTTTTAAATCAATCTAAAGTATATATGAGTAAACTTGGTCTGACAGTTACCAATGCTTAATCAGTGAGGC
ACCTATCTCAGCGATCTGTCTATTTCGTTCATCCATAGTTGCCTGACTCCCCGTCGTGTAGATAACTACG
ATACGGGAGGGCTTACCATCTGGCCCCAGTGCTGCAATGATACCGCGAGAACCACGCTCACCGGCTCCAG
ATTTATCAGCAATAAACCAGCCAGCCGGAAGGGCCGAGCGCAGAAGTGGTCCTGCAACTTTATCCGCCTC
CATCCAGTCTATTAATTGTTGCCGGGAAGCTAGAGTAAGTAGTTCGCCAGTTAATAGTTTGCGCAACGTT
GTTGCCATTGCTACAGGCATCGTGGTGTCACGCTCGTCGTTTGGTATGGCTTCATTCAGCTCCGGTTCCC
AACGATCAAGGCGAGTTACATGATCCCCCATGTTGTGCAAAAAAGCGGTTAGCTCCTTCGGTCCTCCGAT
CGTTGTCAGAAGTAAGTTGGCCGCAGTGTTATCACTCATGGTTATGGCAGCACTGCATAATTCTCTTACT
GTCATGCCATCCGTAAGATGCTTTTCTGTGACTGGTGAGTACTCAACCAAGTCATTCTGAGAATAGTGTA
TGCGGCGACCGAGTTGCTCTTGCCCGGCGTCAATACGGGATAATACCGCGCCACATAGCAGAACTTTAAA
AGTGCTCATCATTGGAAAACGTTCTTCGGGGCGAAAACTCTCAAGGATCTTACCGCTGTTGAGATCCAGT
TCGATGTAACCCACTCGTGCACCCAACTGATCTTCAGCATCTTTTACTTTCACCAGCGTTTCTGGGTGAG
CAAAAACAGGAAGGCAAAATGCCGCAAAAAAGGGAATAAGGGCGACACGGAAATGTTGAATACTCATACT
CTTCCTTTTTCAATATTATTGAAGCATTTATCAGGGTTATTGTCTCATGAGCGGATACATATTTGAATGT
ATTTAGAAAAATAAACAAATAGGGGTTCCGCGCACATTTCCCCGAAAAGTGCCACCTAAATTGTAAGCGT
TAATATTTTGTTAAAATTCGCGTTAAATTTTTGTTAAATCAGCTCATTTTTTAACCAATAGGCCGAAATC
GGCAAAATCCCTTATAAATCAAAAGAATAGACCGAGATAGGGTTGAGTGGCCGCTACAGGGCGCTCCCAT
TCGCCATTCAGGCTGCGCAACTGTTGGGAAGGGCGTTTCGGTGCGGGCCTCTTCGCTATTACGCCAGCTG
GCGAAAGGGGGATGTGCTGCAAGGCGATTAAGTTGGGTAACGCCAGGGTTTTCCCAGTCACGACGTTGTA
AAACGACGGCCAGTGAGCGCGACGTAATACGACTCACTATAGGGCGAATTGGCGGAAGGCCGTCAAGGCC
ACGTGTCTTGTCCAGAGCTCGGATCCGGTCTCGCCAGGAGGGCCTATTTCCCATGATTCCTTCATATTTG
CATATACGATACAAGGCTGTTAGAGAGATAATTGGAATTAATTTGACTGTAAACACAAAGATATTAGTAC
AAAATACGTGACGTAGAAAGTAATAATTTCTTGGGTAGTTTGCAGTTTTAAAATTATGTTTTAAAATGGA
CTATCATATGCTTACCGTAACTTGAAAGTATTTCGATTTCTTGGCTTTATATATCTTGTGGAAAGGACGA
AACACCGGGTCTTCGAGAAGACCTGTTTTAGAGCTAGAAATAGCAAGTTAAAATAAGGCTAGTCCGTTAT
CAACTTGAAAAAGTGGCACCGAGTCGGTGCTTTTTTGTTTTAGAGCTAGAAATAGCAAGTTATGTTGGAG
ACCTGTACAACGCGTGGTACCTGGAGCACAAGACTGGCCTCACGGGCCTTCCGCTCACTGCCCGCTTTCC
AGTCGGGAAACCTGTCGTGCCAGCTGCATTAACATGGTCATAGCTGTTTCCTTGCGTATTGGGCGCTCTC
CGCTTCCTCGCTCACTGACTCGCTGCGCTCGGTCGTTCGGGTAAAGCCTGGGGTGCCTAATGAGCAAAAG
GCCAGCAAAAGGCCAGGAACCGTAAAAAGGCCGCGTTGCTGGCGTTTTTCCATAGGCTCCGCCCCCCTGA
CGAGCATCACAAAAATCGACGCTCAAGTCAGAGGTGGCGAAACCCGACAGGACTATAAAGATACCAGGCG
TTTCCCCCTGGAAGCTCCCTCGTGCGCTCTCCTGTTCCGACCCTGCCGCTTACCGGATA
