>Addgene plasmid #80787 | pMA-SpCas9-g4 | addgene partial sequence | sequence record 159024 | Amp-R 5'-ATAATACCGCGCCACATAGC-3'
ACGTTCTTCGGGGCGAAAACTCTCAAGGATCTTACCGCTGTTGAGATCCAGTTCGATGTAACCCACTCGT
GCACCCAACTGATCTTCAGCATCTTTTACTTTCACCAGCGTTTCTGGGTGAGCAAAAACAGGAAGGCAAA
ATGCCGCAAAAAAGGGAATAAGGGCGACACGGAAATGTTGAATACTCATACTCTTCCTTTTTCAATATTA
TTGAAGCATTTATCAGGGTTATTGTCTCATGAGCGGATACATATTTGAATGTATTTAGAAAAATAAACAA
ATAGGGGTTCCGCGCACATTTCCCCGAAAAGTGCCACCTAAATTGTAAGCGTTAATATTTTGTTAAAATT
CGCGTTAAATTTTTGTTAAATCAGCTCATTTTTTAACCAATAGGCCGAAATCGGCAAAATCCCTTATAAA
TCAAAAGAATAGACCGAGATAGGGTTGAGTGGCCGCTACAGGGCGCTCCCATTCGCCATTCAGGCTGCGC
AACTGTTGGGAAGGGCGTTTCGGTGCGGGCCTCTTCGCTATTACGCCAGCTGGCGAAAGGGGGATGTGCT
GCAAGGCGATTAAGTTGGGTAACGCCAGGGTTTTCCCAGTCACGACGTTGTAAAACGACGGCCAGTGAGC
GCGACGTAATACGACTCACTATAGGGCGAATTGGCGGAAGGCCGTCAAGGCCACGTGTCTTGTCCAGAGC
TCGGATCCGGTCTCGCCAGGAGGGCCTATTTCCCATGATTCCTTCATATTTGCATATACGATACAAGGCT
GTTAGAGAGATAATTGGAATTAATTTGACTGTAAACACAA
