>Addgene plasmid #80787 | pMA-SpCas9-g4 | addgene partial sequence | sequence record 159025 | pBR322ori-F 5'-GGGAAACGCCTGGTATCTTT-3'
TCTGACTTGAGCGTCGATTTTTGTGATGCTCGTCAGGGGGGCGGAGCCTATGGAAAAACGCCAGCAACGC
GGCCTTTTTACGGTTCCTGGCCTTTTGCTGGCCTTTTGCTCATTAGGCACCCCAGGCTTTACCCGAACGA
CCGAGCGCAGCGAGTCAGTGAGCGAGGAAGCGGAGAGCGCCCAATACGCAAGGAAACAGCTATGACCATG
TTAATGCAGCTGGCACGACAGGTTTCCCGACTGGAAAGCGGGCAGTGAGCGGAAGGCCCGTGAGGCCAGT
CTTGTGCTCCAGGTACCACGCGTTGTACAGGTCTCCAACATAACTTGCTATTTCTAGCTCTAAAACAAAA
AAGCACCGACTCGGTGCCACTTTTTCAAGTTGATAACGGACTAGCCTTATTTTAACTTGCTATTTCTAGC
TCTAAAACAGGTCTTCTCGAAGACCCGGTGTTTCGTCCTTTCCACAAGATATATAAAGCCAAGAAATCGA
AATACTTTCAAGTTACGGTAAGCATATGATAGTCCATTTTAAAACATAATTTTAAAACTGCAAACTACCC
AAGAAATTATTACTTTCTACGTCACGTATTTTGTACTAATATCTTTGTGTTTACAGTCAAATTAATTCCA
ATTATCTCTCTAACAGCCTTGTATCGTATATGCAAATATGAAGGAATCATGGGAAATAGGCCCTCCTGGC
GAGACCGGATCCGAGCTCTGGACAAGACACGTGGCCTTGACGGCCTTCCGCCAATTCGCCCTATAGTGAG
TCGTATTACGTCGCGCTCACTGGCCGTCGTT
